>Addgene plasmid #51749 | EFNB1-bio-His | depositor full sequence | sequence record 79334 | EFNB1-bio-His sequence 7358 bps
GTCGACCTCCATCACGGCCTATAAGAGTGAGGGGGAGTCAGCGGAGTTCTCCTTCCCACTCAACCTTGGA
GAGGAAAGCCTGCAGGGAGAGTTGAGATGGAAGGCAGAGAAGGCTCCTTCTTCCCAGTCCTGGATCACCT
TCTCCCTAAAGAACCAAAAGGTGTCTGTGCAGAAGTCTACTAGCAACCCCAAGTTCCAGCTGTCCGAAAC
GCTCCCACTCACCCTTCAGATACCCCAGGTCTCCCTTCAGTTTGCTGGTTCTGGCAACCTGACCCTGACT
CTGGACAGAGGGATACTGTATCAGGAAGTGAACCTGGTGGTGATGAAAGTGACTCAGCCCGACAGCAACA
CTTTGACCTGTGAGGTGATGGGACCCACCTCACCCAAGATGAGACTGATCTTGAAGCAGGAGAATCAGGA
GGCCAGGGTCTCCAGGCAGGAGAAAGTGATTCAAGTGCAGGCCCCTGAAGCAGGGGTGTGGCAATGTCTA
CTGAGTGAAGGTGAAGAGGTCAAGATGGACTCCAAGATCCAGGTTTTATCCAAAGGGTTGAATTCCGGCA
GCCTGCACCACATCCTGGACGCCCAGAAGATGCTGTGGAACCACAGGGACAGGAACCTGCCTCCTCTGGC
CCCTCTGGGCCCCCACCACCATCACCACCATTGAGTCTAGACACGTGATTAATTAAGGATCCCCCGACCT
CGACCTCTGGCTAATAAAGGAAATTTATTTTCATTGCAATAGTGTGTTGGAATTTTTTGTGTCTCTCACT
CGGAAGGACATATGGGAGGGCAAATCATTTGGTCGAGATCCCTCGGAGATCTCTAGCTAGAGGATCGATC
CCCGCCCCGGACGAACTAAACCTGACTACGACATCTCTGCCCCTTCTTCGCGGGGCAGTGCATGTAATCC
CTTCAGTTGGTTGGTACAACTTGCCAACTGGGCCCTGTTCCACATGTGACACGGGGGGGGACCAAACACA
AAGGGGTTCTCTGACTGTAGTTGACATCCTTATAAATGGATGTGCACATTTGCCAACACTGAGTGGCTTT
CATCCTGGAGCAGACTTTGCAGTCTGTGGACTGCAACACAACATTGCCTTTATGTGTAACTCTTGGCTGA
AGCTCTTACACCAATGCTGGGGGACATGTACCTCCCAGGGGCCCAGGAAGACTACGGGAGGCTACACCAA
CGTCAATCAGAGGGGCCTGTGTAGCTACCGATAAGCGGACCCTCAAGAGGGCATTAGCAATAGTGTTTAT
AAGGCCCCCTTGTTAACCCTAAACGGGTAGCATATGCTTCCCGGGTAGTAGTATATACTATCCAGACTAA
CCCTAATTCAATAGCATATGTTACCCAACGGGAAGCATATGCTATCGAATTAGGGTTAGTAAAAGGGTCC
TAAGGAACAGCGATATCTCCCACCCCATGAGCTGTCACGGTTTTATTTACATGGGGTCAGGATTCCACGA
GGGTAGTGAACCATTTTAGTCACAAGGGCAGTGGCTGAAGATCAAGGAGCGGGCAGTGAACTCTCCTGAA
TCTTCGCCTGCTTCTTCATTCTCCTTCGTTTAGCTAATAGAATAACTGCTGAGTTGTGAACAGTAAGGTG
TATGTGAGGTGCTCGAAAACAAGGTTTCAGGTGACGCCCCCAGAATAAAATTTGGACGGGGGGTTCAGTG
GTGGCATTGTGCTATGACACCAATATAACCCTCACAAACCCCTTGGGCAATAAATACTAGTGTAGGAATG
AAACATTCTGAATATCTTTAACAATAGAAATCCATGGGGTGGGGACAAGCCGTAAAGACTGGATGTCCAT
CTCACACGAATTTATGGCTATGGGCAACACATAATCCTAGTGCAATATGATACTGGGGTTATTAAGATGT
GTCCCAGGCAGGGACCAAGACAGGTGAACCATGTTGTTACACTCTATTTGTAACAAGGGGAAAGAGAGTG
GACGCCGACAGCAGCGGACTCCACTGGTTGTCTCTAACACCCCCGAAAATTAAACGGGGCTCCACGCCAA
TGGGGCCCATAAACAAAGACAAGTGGCCACTCTTTTTTTTGAAATTGTGGAGTGGGGGCACGCGTCAGCC
CCCACACGCCGCCCTGCGGTTTTGGACTGTAAAATAAGGGTGTAATAACTTGGCTGATTGTAACCCCGCT
AACCACTGCGGTCAAACCACTTGCCCACAAAACCACTAATGGCACCCCGGGGAATACCTGCATAAGTAGG
TGGGCGGGCCAAGATAGGGGCGCGATTGCTGCGATCTGGAGGACAAATTACACACACTTGCGCCTGAGCG
CCAAGCACAGGGTTGTTGGTCCTCATATTCACGAGGTCGCTGAGAGCACGGTGGGCTAATGTTGCCATGG
GTAGCATATACTACCCAAATATCTGGATAGCATATGCTATCCTAATCTATATCTGGGTAGCATAGGCTAT
CCTAATCTATATCTGGGTAGCATATGCTATCCTAATCTATATCTGGGTAGTATATGCTATCCTAATTTAT
ATCTGGGTAGCATAGGCTATCCTAATCTATATCTGGGTAGCATATGCTATCCTAATCTATATCTGGGTAG
TATATGCTATCCTAATCTGTATCCGGGTAGCATATGCTATCCTAATAGAGATTAGGGTAGTATATGCTAT
CCTAATTTATATCTGGGTAGCATATACTACCCAAATATCTGGATAGCATATGCTATCCTAATCTATATCT
GGGTAGCATATGCTATCCTAATCTATATCTGGGTAGCATAGGCTATCCTAATCTATATCTGGGTAGCATA
TGCTATCCTAATCTATATCTGGGTAGTATATGCTATCCTAATTTATATCTGGGTAGCATAGGCTATCCTA
ATCTATATCTGGGTAGCATATGCTATCCTAATCTATATCTGGGTAGTATATGCTATCCTAATCTGTATCC
GGGTAGCATATGCTATCCTCATGATAAGCTGTCAAACATGAGAATTTTCTTGAAGACGAAAGGGCCTCGT
GATACGCCTATTTTTATAGGTTAATGTCATGATAATAATGGTTTCTTAGACGTCAGGTGGCACTTTTCGG
GGAAATGTGCGCGGAACCCCTATTTGTTTATTTTTCTAAATACATTCAAATATGTATCCGCTCATGAGAC
AATAACCCTGATAAATGCTTCAATAATATTGAAAAAGGAAGAGTATGAGTATTCAACATTTCCGTGTCGC
CCTTATTCCCTTTTTTGCGGCATTTTGCCTTCCTGTTTTTGCTCACCCAGAAACGCTGGTGAAAGTAAAA
GATGCTGAAGATCAGTTGGGTGCACGAGTGGGTTACATCGAACTGGATCTCAACAGCGGTAAGATCCTTG
AGAGTTTTCGCCCCGAAGAACGTTTTCCAATGATGAGCACTTTTAAAGTTCTGCTATGTGGCGCGGTATT
ATCCCGTGTTGACGCCGGGCAAGAGCAACTCGGTCGCCGCATACACTATTCTCAGAATGACTTGGTTGAG
TACTCACCAGTCACAGAAAAGCATCTTACGGATGGCATGACAGTAAGAGAATTATGCAGTGCTGCCATAA
CCATGAGTGATAACACTGCGGCCAACTTACTTCTGACAACGATCGGAGGACCGAAGGAGCTAACCGCTTT
TTTGCACAACATGGGGGATCATGTAACTCGCCTTGATCGTTGGGAACCGGAGCTGAATGAAGCCATACCA
AACGACGAGCGTGACACCACGATGCCTGCAGCAATGGCAACAACGTTGCGCAAACTATTAACTGGCGAAC
TACTTACTCTAGCTTCCCGGCAACAATTAATAGACTGGATGGAGGCGGATAAAGTTGCAGGACCACTTCT
GCGCTCGGCCCTTCCGGCTGGCTGGTTTATTGCTGATAAATCTGGAGCCGGTGAGCGTGGGTCTCGCGGT
ATCATTGCAGCACTGGGGCCAGATGGTAAGCCCTCCCGTATCGTAGTTATCTACACGACGGGGAGTCAGG
CAACTATGGATGAACGAAATAGACAGATCGCTGAGATAGGTGCCTCACTGATTAAGCATTGGTAACTGTC
AGACCAAGTTTACTCATATATACTTTAGATTGATTTAAAACTTCATTTTTAATTTAAAAGGATCTAGGTG
AAGATCCTTTTTGATAATCTCATGACCAAAATCCCTTAACGTGAGTTTTCGTTCCACTGAGCGTCAGACC
CCGTAGAAAAGATCAAAGGATCTTCTTGAGATCCTTTTTTTCTGCGCGTAATCTGCTGCTTGCAAACAAA
AAAACCACCGCTACCAGCGGTGGTTTGTTTGCCGGATCAAGAGCTACCAACTCTTTTTCCGAAGGTAACT
GGCTTCAGCAGAGCGCAGATACCAAATACTGTTCTTCTAGTGTAGCCGTAGTTAGGCCACCACTTCAAGA
ACTCTGTAGCACCGCCTACATACCTCGCTCTGCTAATCCTGTTACCAGTGGCTGCTGCCAGTGGCGATAA
GTCGTGTCTTACCGGGTTGGACTCAAGACGATAGTTACCGGATAAGGCGCAGCGGTCGGGCTGAACGGGG
GGTTCGTGCACACAGCCCAGCTTGGAGCGAACGACCTACACCGAACTGAGATACCTACAGCGTGAGCTAT
GAGAAAGCGCCACGCTTCCCGAAGGGAGAAAGGCGGACAGGTATCCGGTAAGCGGCAGGGTCGGAACAGG
AGAGCGCACGAGGGAGCTTCCAGGGGGAAACGCCTGGTATCTTTATAGTCCTGTCGGGTTTCGCCACCTC
TGACTTGAGCGTCGATTTTTGTGATGCTCGTCAGGGGGGCGGAGCCTATGGAAAAACGCCAGCAACGCGG
CCTTTTTACGGTTCCTGGCCTTTTGCTGGCCTTTTGCTCACATGTTCTTTCCTGCGTTATCCCCTGATTC
TGTGGATAACCGTATTACCGCCTTTGAGTGAGCTGATACCGCTCGCCGCAGCCGAACGACCGAGCGCAGC
GAGTCAGTGAGCGAGGAAGCGGAAGAGCGCCCAATACGCAAACCGCCTCTCCCCGCGCGTTGGCCGATTC
ATTAATGCAGCTGGCACGACAGGTTTCCCGACTGGAAAGCGGGCAGTGAGCGCAACGCAATTAATGTGAG
TTAGCTCACTCATTAGGCACCCCAGGCTTTACACTTTATGCTTCCGGCTCGTATGTTGTGTGGAATTGTG
AGCGGATAACAATTTCACACAGGAAACAGCTATGACCATGATTACGCCAAGCTCTAGCTAGAGGTCGACC
AATTCTCATGTTTGACAGCTTATCATCGCAGATCCGGGCAACGTTGTTGCCATTGCTGCAGGCGCAGAAC
TGGTAGGTATGGAAGATCTATACATTGAATCAATATTGGCAATTAGCCATATTAGTCATTGGTTATATAG
CATAAATCAATATTGGCTATTGGCCATTGCATACGTTGTATCTATATCATAATATGTACATTTATATTGG
CTCATGTCCAATATGACCGCCATGTTGACATTGATTATTGACTAGTTATTAATAGTAATCAATTACGGGG
TCATTAGTTCATAGCCCATATATGGAGTTCCGCGTTACATAACTTACGGTAAATGGCCCGCCTGGCTGAC
CGCCCAACGACCCCCGCCCATTGACGTCAATAATGACGTATGTTCCCATAGTAACGCCAATAGGGACTTT
CCATTGACGTCAATGGGTGGAGTATTTACGGTAAACTGCCCACTTGGCAGTACATCAAGTGTATCATATG
CCAAGTCCGCCCCCTATTGACGTCAATGACGGTAAATGGCCCGCCTGGCATTATGCCCAGTACATGACCT
TACGGGACTTTCCTACTTGGCAGTACATCTACGTATTAGTCATCGCTATTACCATGGTGATGCGGTTTTG
GCAGTACACCAATGGGCGTGGATAGCGGTTTGACTCACGGGGATTTCCAAGTCTCCACCCCATTGACGTC
AATGGGAGTTTGTTTTGGCACCAAAATCAACGGGACTTTCCAAAATGTCGTAATAACCCCGCCCCGTTGA
CGCAAATGGGCGGTAGGCGTGTACGGTGGGAGGTCTATATAAGCAGAGCTCGTTTAGTGAACCGTCAGAT
CCTCACTCTCTTCCGCATCGCTGTCTGCGAGGGCCAGCTGTTGGGCTCGCGGTTGAGGACAAACTCTTCG
CGGTCTTTCCAGTACTCTTGGATCGGAAACCCGTCGGCCTCCGAACGGTACTCCGCCACCGAGGGACCTG
AGCGAGTCCGCATCGACCGGATCGGAAAACCTCTCGAGAAAGGCGTCTAACCAGTCACAGTCGCAAGGTA
GGCTGAGCACCGTGGCGGGCGGCAGCGGGTGGCGGTCGGGGTTGTTTCTGGCGGAGGTGCTGCTGATGAT
GTAATTAAAGTAGGCGGTCTTGAGACGGCGGATGGTCGAGGTGAGGTGTGGCAGGCTTGAGATCCAGCTG
TTGGGGTGAGTACTCCCTCTCAAAAGCGGGCATTACTTCTGCGCTAAGATTGTCAGTTTCCAAAAACGAG
GAGGATTTGATATTCACCTGGCCCGATCTGGCCATACACTTGAGTGACAATGACATCCACTTTGCCTTTC
TCTCCACAGGTGTCCACTCCCAGGTCCAAGTTTAAACTGCGGCCGCCACCATGGCCAGACCTGGCCAGAG
ATGGCTGGGCAAGTGGCTGGTCGCCATGGTCGTGTGGGCCCTGTGCAGACTGGCCACCCCCCTGGCCAAG
AACCTGGAACCCGTGTCCTGGTCCAGCCTGAACCCCAAGTTCCTGAGCGGCAAGGGCCTGGTCATCTACC
CCAAGATCGGCGACAAGCTGGACATCATCTGCCCTAGAGCCGAGGCCGGCAGACCCTACGAGTACTACAA
GCTCTATCTCGTCCGGCCTGAACAGGCTGCTGCCTGCAGCACCGTGCTGGACCCCAACGTGCTGGTCACC
TGTAACCGGCCCGAGCAGGAAATCCGGTTCACCATCAAGTTCCAGGAATTCAGCCCCAACTACATGGGCC
TGGAATTCAAGAAGCACCACGACTACTACATCACCAGCACCAGCAACGGCAGCCTGGAAGGCCTGGAAAA
TCGGGAGGGCGGCGTGTGCCGGACCCGGACCATGAAGATCATCATGAAAGTGGGCCAGGACCCCAATGCC
GTGACTCCAGAACAGCTGACTACCTCCAGACCCAGCAAAGAGGCCGACAACACCGTCAAGATGGCCACCC
AGGCCCCTGGCTCTAGAGGCTCTCTCGGCGACTCCGACGGCAAGCACGAGACAGTGAACCAGGAAGAGAA
GTCCGGCCCAGGAGCCTCAGGAGGAAGCAGCGGCGACCCCGATGGCTTCTTCAACAGTAAGGTCGCCCTC
GGCGCGCC
Features (pLannotate 1.2.2; 19 found; start..end, strand, type, name):
    713..768     +  polyA_signal   β-globin poly(A) signal: rabbit β-globin polyadenylation signal (Gil and Proudfoot, 1987)
   1282..2963    -  rep_origin     oriP (fragment): Epstein-Barr virus oriP replication origin (Yates et al., 2000)
   3090..3194    +  promoter       AmpR promoter: bla
   3195..4055    +  CDS            AmpR: β-lactamase; bla; confers resistance to ampicillin, carbenicillin, and related antibiotics
   4226..4814    +  rep_origin     ori: high-copy-number ColE1/pMB1/pBR322/pUC origin of replication
   4997..5089    +  CDS            lacI (fragment): lac repressor; lacI; The lac repressor binds to the lac operator to inhibit transcription in E. coli. This inhibition can be relieved by adding lactose or isopropyl-β-D-thiogalactopyranoside (IPTG).
   5102..5123    +  protein_bind   CAP binding site: CAP binding activates transcription in the presence of cAMP. E. coli catabolite activator protein
   5138..5168    +  promoter       lac promoter: promoter for the E. coli lac operon
   5176..5192    +  protein_bind   lac operator: The lac repressor binds to the lac operator to inhibit transcription in E. coli. This inhibition can be relieved by adding lactose or isopropyl-β-D-thiogalactopyranoside (IPTG). lac repressor encoded by lacI
   5262..5278    +  promoter       tet promoter (fragment): E. coli promoter for tetracycline efflux protein gene
   5288..5313    -  CDS            bla(M) (fragment): β-lactamase lacking the signal sequence; bla(M); allows cytosolic expression of β-lactamase
   5487..5866    +  enhancer       CMV enhancer: human cytomegalovirus immediate early enhancer
   5868..6067    +  promoter       CMV promoter: human cytomegalovirus (CMV) immediate early promoter
   6135..6173    +  misc_feature   Ad SA (fragment): adenovirus major late transcript splice acceptor (Friedrich and Soriano, 1991)
   6206..6415    -  CDS            PTP (fragment): TERM_ADE02 - Experimental evidence at protein level: Swiss-Prot protein existence level 1. Protein covalently bound to the viral DNA that acts as a primer for viral genomic replication by DNA strand displacement. Assembles on the viral origin of replication in an initiation complex with viral polymerase, DBP, host NFIA and host POU2F1/OCT1. During initiation, the polymerase covalently couples the first dCTP with Ser- 580 of pTP. The terminal protein stimulates the template activity over 20 fold compared to protein-free templates. Neo-synthesized viral genomes are linked to two preterminal prot
   6446..6535    +  intron         chimeric intron (fragment): chimera between introns from adenovirus and immunoglobulin heavy chain genes
   6554..6600    +  CDS            IgH signal sequence (fragment): signal sequence from the mouse immunoglobulin heavy chain variable region
   6631..7350    +  CDS            EFNB1 (fragment): EFNB1_HUMAN - Also known as EFL3, EPLG2, LERK2. Experimental evidence at protein level: Swiss-Prot protein existence level 1. Cell surface transmembrane ligand for Eph receptors, a family of receptor tyrosine kinases which are crucial for migration, repulsion and adhesion during neuronal, vascular and epithelial development (PubMed:8070404, PubMed:7973638). Binding to Eph receptors residing on adjacent cells leads to contact-dependent bidirectional signaling into neighboring cells (PubMed:8070404, PubMed:7973638). Shows high affinity for the receptor tyrosine kinase EPHB1/ELK (PubMed:8070404,
   7330..553     +  CDS            Cd4 (fragment) (across the origin): CD4_RAT - Experimental evidence at protein level: Swiss-Prot protein existence level 1. Integral membrane glycoprotein that plays an essential role in the immune response and serves multiple functions in responses against both external and internal offenses. In T-cells, functions primarily as a coreceptor for MHC class II molecule:peptide complex. The antigens presented by class II peptides are derived from extracellular proteins while class I peptides are derived from cytosolic proteins. Interacts simultaneously with the T-cell receptor (TCR) and the MHC class II presented by antigen presenti
