[The description below was written by a language model from this plasmid's Addgene catalogue record and pLannotate feature annotations shown in this document.]
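Description:
EFNB1-bio-His is a mammalian expression plasmid built on the pTT3 backbone for producing the extracellular domain of human Ephrin-B1 (EFNB1) as a soluble, secreted recombinant protein. The roughly 740 bp insert was chemically synthesised and sits between retained NotI and AscI sites. The backbone was modified so that this slot is followed in frame by a C-terminal cassette of rat CD4 domains 3 and 4, a peptide substrate for enzymatic biotinylation, a linker and a His tag. The annotated sequence agrees with this layout: an EFNB1 fragment runs directly into a rat Cd4 fragment that spans the plasmid numbering origin and is followed by a rabbit β-globin polyadenylation signal. The short biotinylation and His elements are not separately annotated.

Transcription is driven by the human CMV immediate-early enhancer and promoter. Downstream of the promoter lie adenovirus-derived leader and splice elements and a chimeric intron fragment, which commonly improve mRNA processing and expression. The adenoviral "PTP" hit on the reverse strand in this region probably reflects that adenoviral leader sequence rather than an intended coding region. A fragment of a mouse immunoglobulin heavy-chain signal sequence is also annotated just upstream of EFNB1, although the record describes the insert as the Ephrin-B1 precursor ectodomain. An Epstein-Barr virus oriP fragment permits episomal maintenance in cells that supply EBNA1, which suits high-yield transient expression. In bacteria the plasmid is propagated through a high-copy ColE1/pUC-type origin with ampicillin selection; the lac and tet fragments are cloning-vector remnants.

The tags allow purification through the His tag, oriented capture on streptavidin through the biotinylated peptide, and detection through the CD4 domains. The associated publication used such ectodomains in a platelet receptor protein microarray to screen for extracellular receptor–ligand interactions.
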