Addgene plasmid #51749: EFNB1-bio-His
Purpose: Expresses full-length Ephrin-B1 precursor ectodomain in mammalian cells. C-terminal rat Cd4d3+4 tag, biotinylation sequence and His tag.
Depositing lab: Gavin Wright. Depositing organization: Wellcome Sanger Institute. Publication: A human platelet receptor protein microarray identifies FcepsilonR1alpha as an activating PEAR1 ligand. Sun Y, Vandenbriele C, Kauskot A, Verhamme P, Hoylaerts MF, Wright GJ. Mol Cell Proteomics. 2015 Feb 23. pii: mcp.M114.046946. 10.1074/mcp.M114.046946 PubMed 25713122.
Backbone
  Vector backbone: pTT3
  Backbone manufacturer: Yves Durocher, NRC
  Backbone size w/o insert (bp): 6618
  Total vector size (bp): 7358
  Modifications to backbone: Rat CD4 d3+4, enzymatic biotinylation sequence, linker and His tag (CD4d3+4-BioLHis).
  Vector type: Mammalian Expression
Growth in bacteria
  Bacterial resistance: Ampicillin, 100 μg/mL
  Growth temperature: 37°C
  Growth strain: Top10
  Copy number: High Copy
Gene/Insert
  Gene/Insert name: EFNB1 (alt name: Ephrin-B1 precursor)
  Species: H. sapiens (human)
  Insert size (bp): 740
  Entrez Gene: EFNB1 (a.k.a. CFND, CFNS, EFB1, EFL3, EPLG2, Elk-L, LERK2)
  Promoter: CMV
  Tag / fusion protein: rat CD4 d3+4 (C terminal on backbone); enzymatic biotinylation sequence (C terminal on backbone); His tag (C terminal on backbone)
  Cloning method: Restriction Enzyme; 5′ cloning site NotI (not destroyed); 3′ cloning site AscI (not destroyed)
  Sequencing primers: 5′ CMV-fwd
Resource information
  A portion of this plasmid was derived from a plasmid made by: Insert was chemically synthesised.
Terms and licenses: Academic/Nonprofit Terms; Industry Terms: Not Available to Industry
Depositor comments: Article ref 17
How to cite: EFNB1-bio-His was a gift from Gavin Wright (Addgene plasmid # 51749 ; http://n2t.net/addgene:51749 ; RRID:Addgene_51749)
