>Addgene plasmid #51749 | EFNB1-bio-His | addgene partial sequence | sequence record 94423 | pMT2-F 5'-TTGCCTTTCTCTCCACAGGT-3'
ACTGCGGCCGCCACCATGGCCAGACCTGGCCAGAGATGGCTGGGCAAGTGGCTGGTCGCCATGGTCGTGT
GGGCCCTGTGCAGACTGGCCACCCCCCTGGCCAAGAACCTGGAACCCGTGTCCTGGTCCAGCCTGAACCC
CAAGTTCCTGAGCGGCAAGGGCCTGGTCATCTACCCCAAGATCGGCGACAAGCTGGACATCATCTGCCCT
AGAGCCGAGGCCGGCAGACCCTACGAGTACTACAAGCTCTATCTCGTCCGGCCTGAACAGGCTGCTGCCT
GCAGCACCGTGCTGGACCCCAACGTGCTGGTCACCTGTAACCGGCCCGAGCAGGAAATCCGGTTCACCAT
CAAGTTCCAGGAATTCAGCCCCAACTACATGGGCCTGGAATTCAAGAAGCACCACGACTACTACATCACC
AGCACCAGCAACGGCAGCCTGGAAGGCCTGGAAAATCGGGAGGGCGGCGTGTGCCGGACCCGGACCATGA
AGATCATCATGAAAGTGGGCCAGGACCCCAATGCCGTGACTCCAGAACAGCTGACTACCTCCAGACCCAG
CAAAGAGGCCGACAACACCGTCAAGATGGCCACCCAGGCCCCTGGCTCTAGAGGCTCTCTCGGCGACTCC
GACGGCAAGCACGAGACAGTGAACCAGGAAGAGAAGTCCGGCCCAGGAGCCTCAGGAGGAAGCAGCGGCG
ACCCCGATGGCTTCTTCAACAGTAAGGTCGCCCTCGGCGCGCCGTCGACCTCCATCACGGCCTATAAGAG
TGAGGGGGAGTCAGCGGAGTTCTCCTTCCCACTCAACCTTGGAGAGGAAAGCCTGCAGGGAGAGTTGAGA
TGGAAGGCAG
