>Addgene plasmid #51749 | EFNB1-bio-His | addgene partial sequence | sequence record 94692 | rb_glob_PA_term-R 5'-CCCATATGTCCTTCCGAGTG-3'
AATAAATTTCCTTTATTAGCCAGAGGTCGAGGTCGGGGGATCCTTAATTAATCACGTGTCTAGACTCAAT
GGTGGTGATGGTGGTGGGGGCCCAGAGGGGCCAGAGGAGGCAGGTTCCTGTCCCTGTGGTTCCACAGCAT
CTTCTGGGCGTCCAGGATGTGGTGCAGGCTGCCGGAATTCAACCCTTTGGATAAAACCTGGATCTTGGAG
TCCATCTTGACCTCTTCACCTTCACTCAGTAGACATTGCCACACCCCTGCTTCAGGGGCCTGCACTTGAA
TCACTTTCTCCTGCCTGGAGACCCTGGCCTCCTGATTCTCCTGCTTCAAGATCAGTCTCATCTTGGGTGA
GGTGGGTCCCATCACCTCACAGGTCAAAGTGTTGCTGTCGGGCTGAGTCACTTTCATCACCACCAGGTTC
ACTTCCTGATACAGTATCCCTCTGTCCAGAGTCAGGGTCAGGTTGCCAGAACCAGCAAACTGAAGGGAGA
CCTGGGGTATCTGAAGGGTGAGTGGGAGCGTTTCGGACAGCTGGAACTTGGGGTTGCTAGTAGACTTCTG
CACAGACACCTTTTGGTTCTTTAGGGAGAAGGTGATCCAGGACTGGGAAGAAGGAGCCTTCTCTGCCTTC
CATCTCAACTCTCCCTGCAGGCTTTCCTCTCCAAGGTTGAGTGGGAAGGAGAACTCCGCTGACTCC
